LOCUS       Exported 4798 bp ds-DNA circular SYN 12-MAY-2021
DEFINITION  Template for C-terminal PCR tagging of mammalian genes (Puromycin
            selection) with mTFP1.
ACCESSION   .
VERSION     .
KEYWORDS    pMaCTag-P04
SOURCE      synthetic DNA construct
  ORGANISM  synthetic DNA construct
REFERENCE   1 (bases 1 to 4798)
  AUTHORS   Fueller J, Herbst K, Meurer M, Gubicza K, Kurtulmus B, Knopf JD,
            Kirrmaier D, Buchmuller BC, Pereira G, Lemberg MK, Knop M
  TITLE     CRISPR-Cas12a-assisted PCR tagging of mammalian genes.
  JOURNAL   J Cell Biol. 2020 Jun 1;219(6). pii: 151766. doi:
            10.1083/jcb.201910210.
  PUBMED    32406907
REFERENCE   2 (bases 1 to 4798)
  AUTHORS   .
  TITLE     Direct Submission
  JOURNAL   Exported May 12, 2021 from SnapGene Server 1.1.58
            http://www.snapgene.com
FEATURES             Location/Qualifiers
     source          1..4798
                     /organism="synthetic DNA construct"
                     /mol_type="other DNA"
     promoter        1..19
                     /label=SP6 promoter
                     /note="promoter for bacteriophage SP6 RNA polymerase"
     primer_bind     1..18
                     /label=SP6
                     /note="SP6 promoter, forward primer"
     polyA_signal    795..916
                     /label=SV40 poly(A) signal
                     /note="SV40 polyadenylation signal"
     primer_bind     complement(832..851)
                     /label=SV40pA-R
                     /note="SV40 polyA, reverse primer"
     primer_bind     886..905
                     /label=EBV-rev
                     /note="SV40 polyA terminator, reverse primer"
     protein_bind    923..956
                     /label=loxP
                     /bound_moiety="Cre recombinase"
                     /note="Cre-mediated recombination occurs in the 8-bp core
                     sequence (GCATACAT)."
     promoter        963..1279
                     /label=SV40 promoter
                     /note="SV40 enhancer and early promoter"
     rep_origin      1130..1265
                     /label=SV40 ori
                     /note="SV40 origin of replication"
     primer_bind     1192..1211
                     /label=SV40pro-F
                     /note="SV40 promoter/origin, forward primer"
     polyA_signal    1901..2125
                     /label=bGH poly(A) signal
                     /note="bovine growth hormone polyadenylation signal"
     promoter        2132..2372
                     /label=U6 promoter
                     /note="RNA polymerase III promoter for human U6 snRNA"
     primer_bind     2132..2152
                     /label=hU6-F
                     /note="Human U6 promoter, forward primer"
     primer_bind     2303..2322
                     /label=LKO.1 5'
                     /note="Human U6 promoter, forward primer"
     protein_bind    2382..2415
                     /label=loxP
                     /bound_moiety="Cre recombinase"
                     /note="Cre-mediated recombination occurs in the 8-bp core
                     sequence (GCATACAT)."
     primer_bind     complement(2452..2471)
                     /label=T7
                     /note="T7 promoter, forward primer"
     promoter        complement(2453..2471)
                     /label=T7 promoter
                     /note="promoter for bacteriophage T7 RNA polymerase"
     primer_bind     complement(2558..2575)
                     /label=L4440
                     /note="L4440 vector, forward primer"
     rep_origin      complement(2729..3317)
                     /direction=LEFT
                     /label=ori
                     /note="high-copy-number ColE1/pMB1/pBR322/pUC origin of
                     replication"
     primer_bind     complement(2809..2828)
                     /label=pBR322ori-F
                     /note="pBR322 origin, forward primer"
     CDS             complement(3488..4348)
                     /codon_start=1
                     /gene="bla"
                     /product="beta-lactamase"
                     /label=AmpR
                     /note="confers resistance to ampicillin, carbenicillin, and
                     related antibiotics"
                     /translation="MSIQHFRVALIPFFAAFCLPVFAHPETLVKVKDAEDQLGARVGYI
                     ELDLNSGKILESFRPEERFPMMSTFKVLLCGAVLSRIDAGQEQLGRRIHYSQNDLVEYS
                     PVTEKHLTDGMTVRELCSAAITMSDNTAANLLLTTIGGPKELTAFLHNMGDHVTRLDRW
                     EPELNEAIPNDERDTTMPVAMATTLRKLLTGELLTLASRQQLIDWMEADKVAGPLLRSA
                     LPAGWFIADKSGAGERGSRGIIAALGPDGKPSRIVVIYTTGSQATMDERNRQIAEIGAS
                     LIKHW"
     primer_bind     4111..4130
                     /label=Amp-R
                     /note="Ampicillin resistance gene, reverse primer"
     promoter        complement(4349..4453)
                     /gene="bla"
                     /label=AmpR promoter
     primer_bind     4521..4539
                     /label=pBRforEco
                     /note="pBR322 vectors, upsteam of EcoRI site, forward
                     primer"
     primer_bind     complement(4577..4599)
                     /label=pGEX 3'
                     /note="pGEX vectors, reverse primer"
     primer_bind     4699..4718
                     /label=pRS-marker
                     /note="pRS vectors, use to sequence yeast selectable
                     marker"
ORIGIN
        1 atttaggtga cactatagaa cgcggccgcc agctgaagct tcgtacgtca ggtggaggag
       61 gtagtggcgg aggcggatcc gtcagcaagg gcgaggaaac tacaatgggt gtgatcaagc
      121 cggacatgaa aattaaatta aagatggaag gtaatgttaa cgggcacgct ttcgttatag
      181 agggcgaagg agagggtaaa ccatacgatg gtactaatac tattaactta gaagttaagg
      241 aaggtgcacc ccttcctttc tcatatgaca tattgacaac cgcctttgcc tatggcaata
      301 gagcttttac caaataccca gacgatatcc ctaactactt caaacagtca tttcctgagg
      361 gctattcctg ggaacgcact atgacgtttg aagataaagg tattgtgaag gttaagtctg
      421 acatatccat ggaggaagat tcgtttatat atgagattca tctcaagggt gaaaatttcc
      481 cacctaacgg cccagtcatg caaaaaaaga caactggttg ggatgcgtct accgaacgaa
      541 tgtatgtgcg tgatggggtt ctaaaaggtg atgttaaaca taagctgcta cttgaaggtg
      601 gcggacacca tagagtagac tttaaaacta tttacagggc aaaaaaggct gtaaaattac
      661 cagattacca tttcgtcgat cacagaatcg aaattttgaa ccatgataaa gattacaata
      721 aggttacagt ctatgaatct gcggtagcta gaaatagtac ggatggaatg gacgaattgt
      781 ataaatgaac tagtaacttg tttattgcag cttataatgg ttacaaataa agcaatagca
      841 tcacaaattt cacaaataaa gcattttttt cactgcattc tagttgtggt ttgtccaaac
      901 tcatcaatgt atcttagtcg atataacttc gtatagcata cattatacga agttatgtcg
      961 acggtgtgga aagtccccag gctccccagc aggcagaagt atgcaaagca tgcatctcaa
     1021 ttagtcagca accaggtgtg gaaagtcccc aggctcccca gcaggcagaa gtatgcaaag
     1081 catgcatctc aattagtcag caaccatagt cccgccccta actccgccca tcccgcccct
     1141 aactccgccc agttccgccc attctccgcc ccatggctga ctaatttttt ttatttatgc
     1201 agaggccgag gccgcctcgg cctctgagct attccagaag tagtgaggag gcttttttgg
     1261 aggcctaggc ttttgcaaag aattcgccac catgactgag tacaagccta ctgtgcgttt
     1321 agccaccagg gatgatgtgc cacgagccgt gaggacacta gcagccgcct ttgctgacta
     1381 cccagctaca aggcacaccg tggaccctga cagacacatt gaaagagtca cagaacttca
     1441 ggagctgttt ttaactaggg tgggcctgga tattggcaaa gtctgggtgg ccgatgatgg
     1501 agcagcagtt gcagtgtgga ccaccccaga gtctgttgaa gctggagctg tctttgcaga
     1561 aattggacca agaatggccg agttatctgg cagcaggctg gctgctcaac agcagatgga
     1621 aggattatta gctccccaca gacccaagga gcctgcctgg ttcctggcaa cagttggagt
     1681 ttctccagac catcagggca agggcttagg atctgctgtg gtgctgcctg gtgtggaagc
     1741 agctgagaga gctggggtgc cagcatttct ggagacatca gctcctagaa acctgccctt
     1801 ctatgaacgg ctgggcttca cagtgactgc tgatgtggag gtgcctgagg gccccagaac
     1861 ctggtgcatg acaagaaaac caggagcctg actgcagcga ctgtgccttc tagttgccag
     1921 ccatctgttg tttgcccctc ccccgtgcct tccttgaccc tggaaggtgc cactcccact
     1981 gtcctttcct aataaaatga ggaaattgca tcgcattgtc tgagtaggtg tcattctatt
     2041 ctggggggtg gggtggggca ggacagcaag ggggaggatt gggaagacaa tagcaggcat
     2101 gctggggatg cggtgggctc tatggctcga ggagggccta tttcccatga ttccttcata
     2161 tttgcatata cgatacaagg ctgttagaga gataattgga attaatttga ctgtaaacac
     2221 aaagatatta gtacaaaata cgtgacgtag aaagtaataa tttcttgggt agtttgcagt
     2281 tttaaaatta tgttttaaaa tggactatca tatgcttacc gtaacttgaa agtatttcga
     2341 tttcttggct ttatatatct tgtggaaagg acgaaacacc gataacttcg tatagcatac
     2401 attatacgaa gttatggtac cgatgcagct agcccgcgga tctgccggtc tccctatagt
     2461 gagtcgtatt aatttcgata agccaggtta acctgcatta atgaatcggc caacgcgcgg
     2521 ggagaggcgg tttgcgtatt gggcgctctt ccgcttcctc gctcactgac tcgctgcgct
     2581 cggtcgttcg gctgcggcga gcggtatcag ctcactcaaa ggcggtaata cggttatcca
     2641 cagaatcagg ggataacgca ggaaagaaca tgtgagcaaa aggccagcaa aaggccagga
     2701 accgtaaaaa ggccgcgttg ctggcgtttt tccataggct ccgcccccct gacgagcatc
     2761 acaaaaatcg acgctcaagt cagaggtggc gaaacccgac aggactataa agataccagg
     2821 cgtttccccc tggaagctcc ctcgtgcgct ctcctgttcc gaccctgccg cttaccggat
     2881 acctgtccgc ctttctccct tcgggaagcg tggcgctttc tcatagctca cgctgtaggt
     2941 atctcagttc ggtgtaggtc gttcgctcca agctgggctg tgtgcacgaa ccccccgttc
     3001 agcccgaccg ctgcgcctta tccggtaact atcgtcttga gtccaacccg gtaagacacg
     3061 acttatcgcc actggcagca gccactggta acaggattag cagagcgagg tatgtaggcg
     3121 gtgctacaga gttcttgaag tggtggccta actacggcta cactagaaga acagtatttg
     3181 gtatctgcgc tctgctgaag ccagttacct tcggaaaaag agttggtagc tcttgatccg
     3241 gcaaacaaac caccgctggt agcggtggtt tttttgtttg caagcagcag attacgcgca
     3301 gaaaaaaagg atctcaagaa gatcctttga tcttttctac ggggtctgac gctcagtgga
     3361 acgaaaactc acgttaaggg attttggtca tgagattatc aaaaaggatc ttcacctaga
     3421 tccttttaaa ttaaaaatga agttttaaat caatctaaag tatatatgag taaacttggt
     3481 ctgacagtta ccaatgctta atcagtgagg cacctatctc agcgatctgt ctatttcgtt
     3541 catccatagt tgcctgactc cccgtcgtgt agataactac gatacgggag ggcttaccat
     3601 ctggccccag tgctgcaatg ataccgcgag acccacgctc accggctcca gatttatcag
     3661 caataaacca gccagccgga agggccgagc gcagaagtgg tcctgcaact ttatccgcct
     3721 ccatccagtc tattaattgt tgccgggaag ctagagtaag tagttcgcca gttaatagtt
     3781 tgcgcaacgt tgttgccatt gctacaggca tcgtggtgtc acgctcgtcg tttggtatgg
     3841 cttcattcag ctccggttcc caacgatcaa ggcgagttac atgatccccc atgttgtgca
     3901 aaaaagcggt tagctccttc ggtcctccga tcgttgtcag aagtaagttg gccgcagtgt
     3961 tatcactcat ggttatggca gcactgcata attctcttac tgtcatgcca tccgtaagat
     4021 gcttttctgt gactggtgag tactcaacca agtcattctg agaatagtgt atgcggcgac
     4081 cgagttgctc ttgcccggcg tcaatacggg ataataccgc gccacatagc agaactttaa
     4141 aagtgctcat cattggaaaa cgttcttcgg ggcgaaaact ctcaaggatc ttaccgctgt
     4201 tgagatccag ttcgatgtaa cccactcgtg cacccaactg atcttcagca tcttttactt
     4261 tcaccagcgt ttctgggtga gcaaaaacag gaaggcaaaa tgccgcaaaa aagggaataa
     4321 gggcgacacg gaaatgttga atactcatac tcttcctttt tcaatattat tgaagcattt
     4381 atcagggtta ttgtctcatg agcggataca tatttgaatg tatttagaaa aataaacaaa
     4441 taggggttcc gcgcacattt ccccgaaaag tgccacctga cgtctaagaa accattatta
     4501 tcatgacatt aacctataaa aataggcgta tcacgaggcc ctttcgtctc gcgcgtttcg
     4561 gtgatgacgg tgaaaacctc tgacacatgc agctcccgga gacggtcaca gcttgtctgt
     4621 aagcggatgc cgggagcaga caagcccgtc agggcgcgtc agcgggtgtt ggcgggtgtc
     4681 ggggctggct taactatgcg gcatcagagc agattgtact gagagtgcac catatggaca
     4741 tattgtcgtt agaacgcggc tacaattaat acataacctt atgtatcata cacatacg
//
