>Addgene plasmid #120015 | pMaCTag-P04 | depositor full sequence | sequence record 228041 | pMaCTag-P04 sequence 4798 bps
GAACGCGGCCGCCAGCTGAAGCTTCGTACGTCAGGTGGAGGAGGTAGTGGCGGAGGCGGATCCGTCAGCA
AGGGCGAGGAAACTACAATGGGTGTGATCAAGCCGGACATGAAAATTAAATTAAAGATGGAAGGTAATGT
TAACGGGCACGCTTTCGTTATAGAGGGCGAAGGAGAGGGTAAACCATACGATGGTACTAATACTATTAAC
TTAGAAGTTAAGGAAGGTGCACCCCTTCCTTTCTCATATGACATATTGACAACCGCCTTTGCCTATGGCA
ATAGAGCTTTTACCAAATACCCAGACGATATCCCTAACTACTTCAAACAGTCATTTCCTGAGGGCTATTC
CTGGGAACGCACTATGACGTTTGAAGATAAAGGTATTGTGAAGGTTAAGTCTGACATATCCATGGAGGAA
GATTCGTTTATATATGAGATTCATCTCAAGGGTGAAAATTTCCCACCTAACGGCCCAGTCATGCAAAAAA
AGACAACTGGTTGGGATGCGTCTACCGAACGAATGTATGTGCGTGATGGGGTTCTAAAAGGTGATGTTAA
ACATAAGCTGCTACTTGAAGGTGGCGGACACCATAGAGTAGACTTTAAAACTATTTACAGGGCAAAAAAG
GCTGTAAAATTACCAGATTACCATTTCGTCGATCACAGAATCGAAATTTTGAACCATGATAAAGATTACA
ATAAGGTTACAGTCTATGAATCTGCGGTAGCTAGAAATAGTACGGATGGAATGGACGAATTGTATAAATG
AACTAGTAACTTGTTTATTGCAGCTTATAATGGTTACAAATAAAGCAATAGCATCACAAATTTCACAAAT
AAAGCATTTTTTTCACTGCATTCTAGTTGTGGTTTGTCCAAACTCATCAATGTATCTTAGTCGATATAAC
TTCGTATAGCATACATTATACGAAGTTATGTCGACGGTGTGGAAAGTCCCCAGGCTCCCCAGCAGGCAGA
AGTATGCAAAGCATGCATCTCAATTAGTCAGCAACCAGGTGTGGAAAGTCCCCAGGCTCCCCAGCAGGCA
GAAGTATGCAAAGCATGCATCTCAATTAGTCAGCAACCATAGTCCCGCCCCTAACTCCGCCCATCCCGCC
CCTAACTCCGCCCAGTTCCGCCCATTCTCCGCCCCATGGCTGACTAATTTTTTTTATTTATGCAGAGGCC
GAGGCCGCCTCGGCCTCTGAGCTATTCCAGAAGTAGTGAGGAGGCTTTTTTGGAGGCCTAGGCTTTTGCA
AAGAATTCGCCACCATGACTGAGTACAAGCCTACTGTGCGTTTAGCCACCAGGGATGATGTGCCACGAGC
CGTGAGGACACTAGCAGCCGCCTTTGCTGACTACCCAGCTACAAGGCACACCGTGGACCCTGACAGACAC
ATTGAAAGAGTCACAGAACTTCAGGAGCTGTTTTTAACTAGGGTGGGCCTGGATATTGGCAAAGTCTGGG
TGGCCGATGATGGAGCAGCAGTTGCAGTGTGGACCACCCCAGAGTCTGTTGAAGCTGGAGCTGTCTTTGC
AGAAATTGGACCAAGAATGGCCGAGTTATCTGGCAGCAGGCTGGCTGCTCAACAGCAGATGGAAGGATTA
TTAGCTCCCCACAGACCCAAGGAGCCTGCCTGGTTCCTGGCAACAGTTGGAGTTTCTCCAGACCATCAGG
GCAAGGGCTTAGGATCTGCTGTGGTGCTGCCTGGTGTGGAAGCAGCTGAGAGAGCTGGGGTGCCAGCATT
TCTGGAGACATCAGCTCCTAGAAACCTGCCCTTCTATGAACGGCTGGGCTTCACAGTGACTGCTGATGTG
GAGGTGCCTGAGGGCCCCAGAACCTGGTGCATGACAAGAAAACCAGGAGCCTGACTGCAGCGACTGTGCC
TTCTAGTTGCCAGCCATCTGTTGTTTGCCCCTCCCCCGTGCCTTCCTTGACCCTGGAAGGTGCCACTCCC
ACTGTCCTTTCCTAATAAAATGAGGAAATTGCATCGCATTGTCTGAGTAGGTGTCATTCTATTCTGGGGG
GTGGGGTGGGGCAGGACAGCAAGGGGGAGGATTGGGAAGACAATAGCAGGCATGCTGGGGATGCGGTGGG
CTCTATGGCTCGAGGAGGGCCTATTTCCCATGATTCCTTCATATTTGCATATACGATACAAGGCTGTTAG
AGAGATAATTGGAATTAATTTGACTGTAAACACAAAGATATTAGTACAAAATACGTGACGTAGAAAGTAA
TAATTTCTTGGGTAGTTTGCAGTTTTAAAATTATGTTTTAAAATGGACTATCATATGCTTACCGTAACTT
GAAAGTATTTCGATTTCTTGGCTTTATATATCTTGTGGAAAGGACGAAACACCGATAACTTCGTATAGCA
TACATTATACGAAGTTATGGTACCGATGCAGCTAGCCCGCGGATCTGCCGGTCTCCCTATAGTGAGTCGT
ATTAATTTCGATAAGCCAGGTTAACCTGCATTAATGAATCGGCCAACGCGCGGGGAGAGGCGGTTTGCGT
ATTGGGCGCTCTTCCGCTTCCTCGCTCACTGACTCGCTGCGCTCGGTCGTTCGGCTGCGGCGAGCGGTAT
CAGCTCACTCAAAGGCGGTAATACGGTTATCCACAGAATCAGGGGATAACGCAGGAAAGAACATGTGAGC
AAAAGGCCAGCAAAAGGCCAGGAACCGTAAAAAGGCCGCGTTGCTGGCGTTTTTCCATAGGCTCCGCCCC
CCTGACGAGCATCACAAAAATCGACGCTCAAGTCAGAGGTGGCGAAACCCGACAGGACTATAAAGATACC
AGGCGTTTCCCCCTGGAAGCTCCCTCGTGCGCTCTCCTGTTCCGACCCTGCCGCTTACCGGATACCTGTC
CGCCTTTCTCCCTTCGGGAAGCGTGGCGCTTTCTCAATGCTCACGCTGTAGGTATCTCAGTTCGGTGTAG
GTCGTTCGCTCCAAGCTGGGCTGTGTGCACGAACCCCCCGTTCAGCCCGACCGCTGCGCCTTATCCGGTA
ACTATCGTCTTGAGTCCAACCCGGTAAGACACGACTTATCGCCACTGGCAGCAGCCACTGGTAACAGGAT
TAGCAGAGCGAGGTATGTAGGCGGTGCTACAGAGTTCTTGAAGTGGTGGCCTAACTACGGCTACACTAGA
AGGACAGTATTTGGTATCTGCGCTCTGCTGAAGCCAGTTACCTTCGGAAAAAGAGTTGGTAGCTCTTGAT
CCGGCAAACAAACCACCGCTGGTAGCGGTGGTTTTTTTGTTTGCAAGCAGCAGATTACGCGCAGAAAAAA
AGGATCTCAAGAAGATCCTTTGATCTTTTCTACGGGGTCTGACGCTCAGTGGAACGAAAACTCACGTTAA
GGGATTTTGGTCATGAGATTATCAAAAAGGATCTTCACCTAGATCCTTTTAAATTAAAAATGAAGTTTTA
AATCAATCTAAAGTATATATGAGTAAACTTGGTCTGACAGTTACCAATGCTTAATCAGTGAGGCACCTAT
CTCAGCGATCTGTCTATTTCGTTCATCCATAGTTGCCTGACTCCCCGTCGTGTAGATAACTACGATACGG
GAGGGCTTACCATCTGGCCCCAGTGCTGCAATGATACCGCGAGACCCACGCTCACCGGCTCCAGATTTAT
CAGCAATAAACCAGCCAGCCGGAAGGGCCGAGCGCAGAAGTGGTCCTGCAACTTTATCCGCCTCCATCCA
GTCTATTAATTGTTGCCGGGAAGCTAGAGTAAGTAGTTCGCCAGTTAATAGTTTGCGCAACGTTGTTGCC
ATTGCTACAGGCATCGTGGTGTCACGCTCGTCGTTTGGTATGGCTTCATTCAGCTCCGGTTCCCAACGAT
CAAGGCGAGTTACATGATCCCCCATGTTGTGCAAAAAAGCGGTTAGCTCCTTCGGTCCTCCGATCGTTGT
CAGAAGTAAGTTGGCCGCAGTGTTATCACTCATGGTTATGGCAGCACTGCATAATTCTCTTACTGTCATG
CCATCCGTAAGATGCTTTTCTGTGACTGGTGAGTACTCAACCAAGTCATTCTGAGAATAGTGTATGCGGC
GACCGAGTTGCTCTTGCCCGGCGTCAATACGGGATAATACCGCGCCACATAGCAGAACTTTAAAAGTGCT
CATCATTGGAAAACGTTCTTCGGGGCGAAAACTCTCAAGGATCTTACCGCTGTTGAGATCCAGTTCGATG
TAACCCACTCGTGCACCCAACTGATCTTCAGCATCTTTTACTTTCACCAGCGTTTCTGGGTGAGCAAAAA
CAGGAAGGCAAAATGCCGCAAAAAAGGGAATAAGGGCGACACGGAAATGTTGAATACTCATACTCTTCCT
TTTTCAATATTATTGAAGCATTTATCAGGGTTATTGTCTCATGAGCGGATACATATTTGAATGTATTTAG
AAAAATAAACAAATAGGGGTTCCGCGCACATTTCCCCGAAAAGTGCCACCTGACGTCTAAGAAACCATTA
TTATCATGACATTAACCTATAAAAATAGGCGTATCACGAGGCCCTTTCGTCTCGCGCGTTTCGGTGATGA
CGGTGAAAACCTCTGACACATGCAGCTCCCGGAGACGGTCACAGCTTGTCTGTAAGCGGATGCCGGGAGC
AGACAAGCCCGTCAGGGCGCGTCAGCGGGTGTTGGCGGGTGTCGGGGCTGGCTTAACTATGCGGCATCAG
AGCAGATTGTACTGAGAGTGCACCATATGGACATATTGTCGTTAGAACGCGGCTACAATTAATACATAAC
CTTATGTATCATACACATACGATTTAGGTGACACTATA
Features (pLannotate 1.2.2; 16 found; start..end, strand, type, name):
     64..768     +  CDS            mTFP1: mTFP1 is a basic (constitutively fluorescent) cyan fluorescent protein published in 2006, derived from Clavularia sp.. It has low acid sensitivity.
    778..899     +  polyA_signal   SV40 poly(A) signal: SV40 polyadenylation signal
    906..939     +  protein_bind   loxP: Cre-mediated recombination occurs in the 8-bp core sequence (GCATACAT). Cre recombinase
    946..1262    +  promoter       SV40 promoter: SV40 enhancer and early promoter
   1275..1871    +  CDS            pac: PUAC_STRAD - Protein predicted: Swiss-Prot protein existence level 4. Detoxification of puromycin. From Streptomyces alboniger.
   1884..2108    +  polyA_signal   bGH poly(A) signal: bovine growth hormone polyadenylation signal
   2115..2355    +  promoter       U6 promoter: RNA polymerase III promoter for human U6 snRNA
   2365..2398    +  protein_bind   loxP: Cre-mediated recombination occurs in the 8-bp core sequence (GCATACAT). Cre recombinase
   2436..2454    -  promoter       T7 promoter: promoter for bacteriophage T7 RNA polymerase
   2476..2529    -  CDS            lacI (fragment): lac repressor; lacI; The lac repressor binds to the lac operator to inhibit transcription in E. coli. This inhibition can be relieved by adding lactose or isopropyl-β-D-thiogalactopyranoside (IPTG).
   2712..3300    -  rep_origin     ori: high-copy-number ColE1/pMB1/pBR322/pUC origin of replication
   3471..4331    -  CDS            AmpR: β-lactamase; bla; confers resistance to ampicillin, carbenicillin, and related antibiotics
   4332..4436    -  promoter       AmpR promoter: bla
   4531..4566    +  CDS            rop (fragment): Rop protein, which maintains plasmids at low copy number; rop
   4668..4719    +  misc_feature   bom (fragment): basis of mobility region from pBR322
   4782..2       +  promoter       SP6 promoter (across the origin): promoter for bacteriophage SP6 RNA polymerase
