[The description below was written by a language model from this plasmid's Addgene catalogue record, the feature table of its GenBank file and pLannotate feature annotations shown in this document.]
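Description:
pMaCTag-P04 is a 4.8 kb PCR template plasmid built on the pFA6a backbone, used as the source of a tagging cassette for C-terminal tagging of endogenous mammalian genes rather than as an expression vector. It is maintained in E. coli through a high-copy ColE1/pUC-type origin and an ampicillin resistance gene (beta-lactamase with its own promoter). SP6 and T7 phage promoters flank the cassette region, and the SP6 site serves as a sequencing primer site.

The cassette begins with a promoterless mTFP1 coding sequence, a cyan fluorescent protein derived from Clavularia sp. (the catalogue's species field reads human, which probably reflects the intended host). It is followed by an SV40 polyadenylation signal. Having no promoter of its own, the tag is designed to be fused in frame to the 3′ end of a target gene, so that expression comes from the endogenous locus. Downstream lies a selection unit consisting of the SV40 enhancer/early promoter (which includes the SV40 origin), the puromycin N-acetyltransferase gene (pac) and a bGH polyadenylation signal. A human U6 RNA polymerase III promoter follows at the distal end. Two loxP sites bracket the marker and U6 promoter, an arrangement that would permit Cre-mediated excision after integration.

In the CRISPR-Cas12a-assisted PCR tagging approach named in the record, gene-specific M1 and M2 oligos amplify this cassette. These oligos presumably supply the homology to the target locus and the crRNA sequence placed after the U6 promoter, although the record does not spell out this detail. The two feature tables describe the same sequence, with coordinates offset by 17 bp.
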