Addgene plasmid #120015: pMaCTag-P04
Purpose: Template for C-terminal PCR tagging of mammalian genes (Puromycin selection) with mTFP1
Depositing lab: Michael Knop. Depositing organization: Universitaet Heidelberg. Publication: CRISPR-Cas12a-assisted PCR tagging of mammalian genes. Fueller J, Herbst K, Meurer M, Gubicza K, Kurtulmus B, Knopf JD, Kirrmaier D, Buchmuller BC, Pereira G, Lemberg MK, Knop M. J Cell Biol. 2020 Jun 1;219(6). pii: 151766. doi: 10.1083/jcb.201910210. PubMed 32406907.
Backbone
  Vector backbone: pFA6a
  Backbone size w/o insert (bp): 2412
  Vector type: PCR Template
  Selectable markers: Puromycin
Growth in bacteria
  Bacterial resistance: Ampicillin, 100 μg/mL
  Growth temperature: 37°C
  Growth strain: DH5alpha
  Copy number: High Copy
Gene/Insert
  Gene/Insert name: mTFP1
  Species: H. sapiens (human)
  Promoter: None
  Tag / fusion protein: mTFP1 (C terminal on backbone)
  Cloning method: Restriction Enzyme; 5′ cloning site BamHI (not destroyed); 3′ cloning site SpeI (not destroyed)
  Sequencing primers: 5′ SP6; 3′ AAACCACAACTAGAATGCAGTG
Terms and licenses: Academic/Nonprofit Terms; Industry Terms: Not Available to Industry
Depositor comments: Template plasmid for C-terminal PCR tagging of mammalian genes. For M1 and M2 tagging oligo design please visit www.pcr-tagging.com Please visit https://www.biorxiv.org/content/early/2018/11/20/473876 for BioRxiv preprint
How to cite: pMaCTag-P04 was a gift from Michael Knop (Addgene plasmid # 120015 ; http://n2t.net/addgene:120015 ; RRID:Addgene_120015)
